>Addgene plasmid #234238 | pAIP4_9C74 | addgene full sequence | sequence record 464202 | Addgene NGS Result
ACGTTTGGTGGCGGGACCAGTGACGAAGGCTTGAGCGAGGGCGTGCAAGATTCCGAATACCGCAAGCGAC
AGGCCGATCATCGTCGCGCTCCAGCGAAAGCGGTCCTCGCCGAAAATGACCCAGAGCGCTGCCGGCACCT
GTCCTACGAGTTGCATGATAAAGAAGACAGTCATAAGTGCGGCGACGATAGTCATGCCCCGCGCCCACCG
GAAGGAGCTGACTGGGTTGAAGGCTCTCAAGGGCATCGGTCGAGATCCCGGTGCCTAATGAGTGAGCTAA
CTTACATTAATTGCGTTGCGCTCACTGCCCGCTTTCCAGTCGGGAAACCTGTCGTGCCAGCTGCATTAAT
GAATCGGCCAACGCGCGGGGAGAGGCGGTTTGCGTATTGGGCGCCAGGGTGGTTTTTCTTTTCACCAGTG
AGACGGGCAACAGCTGATTGCCCTTCACCGCCTGGCCCTGAGAGAGTTGCAGCAAGCGGTCCACGCTGGT
TTGCCCCAGCAGGCGAAAATCCTGTTTGATGGTGGTTAACGGCGGGATATAACATGAGCTGTCTTCGGTA
TCGTCGTATCCCACTACCGAGATGTCCGCACCAACGCGCAGCCCGGACTCGGTAATGGCGCGCATTGCGC
CCAGCGCCATCTGATCGTTGGCAACCAGCATCGCAGTGGGAACGATGCCCTCATTCAGCATTTGCATGGT
TTGTTGAAAACCGGACATGGCACTCCAGTCGCCTTCCCGTTCCGCTATCGGCTGAATTTGATTGCGAGTG
AGATATTTATGCCAGCCAGCCAGACGCAGACGCGCCGAGACAGAACTTAATGGGCCCGCTAACAGCGCGA
TTTGCTGGTGACCCAATGCGACCAGATGCTCCACGCCCAGTCGCGTACCGTCTTCATGGGAGAAAATAAT
ACTGTTGATGGGTGTCTGGTCAGAGACATCAAGAAATAACGCCGGAACATTAGTGCAGGCAGCTTCCACA
GCAATGGCATCCTGGTCATCCAGCGGATAGTTAATGATCAGCCCACTGACGCGTTGCGCGAGAAGATTGT
GCACCGCCGCTTTACAGGCTTCGACGCCGCTTCGTTCTACCATCGACACCACCACGCTGGCACCCAGTTG
ATCGGCGCGAGATTTAATCGCCGCGACAATTTGCGACGGCGCGTGCAGGGCCAGACTGGAGGTGGCAACG
CCAATCAGCAACGACTGTTTGCCCGCCAGTTGTTGTGCCACGCGGTTGGGAATGTAATTCAGCTCCGCCA
TCGCCGCTTCCACTTTTTCCCGCGTTTTCGCAGAAACGTGGCTGGCCTGGTTCACCACGCGGGAAACGGT
CTGATAAGAGACACCGGCATACTCTGCGACATCGTATAACGTTACTGGTTTCACATTCACCACCCTGAAT
TGACTCTCTTCCGGGCGCTATCATGCCATACCGCGAAAGGTTTTGCGCCATTCGATGGTGTCCGGGATCT
CGACGCTCTCCCTTATGCGACTCCTGCATTAGGAAGCAGCCCAGTAGTAGGTTGAGGCCGTTGAGCACCG
CCGCCGCAAGGAATGGTGCATGCAAGGAGATGGCGCCCAACAGTCCCCCGGCCACGGGGCCTGCCACCAT
ACCCACGCCGAAACAAGCGCTCATGAGCCCGAAGTGGCGAGCCCGATCTTCCCCATCGGTGATGTCGGCG
ATATAGGCGCCAGCAACCGCACCTGTGGCGCCGGTGATGCCGGCCACGATGCGTCCGGCGTAGAGGATCG
AGATCGATCTCGATCCCGCGAAATTAATACGACTCACTATAGGGGAATTGTGAGCGGATAACAATTCCCC
TCTAGAAATAATTTTGTTTAACTTTAAGAAGGAGATATACATATGATGGCGAAGATTCATCACCATCATC
ACCATCACCATCACCACGGTAGCCTGCAAGATTCGGAAGTCAACCAAGAAGCAAAGCCGGAAGTCAAGCC
GGAAGTGAAACCGGAAACCCATATTAACCTGAAAGTTAGTGACGGCAGCTCTGAAATTTTCTTTAAGATC
AAAAAGACCACGCCGCTGCGTCGCCTGATGGAAGCGTTTGCCAAACGTCAGGGCAAGGAAATGGATAGCC
TGCGTTTCCTGTATGACGGTATTCGCATCCAGGCAGATCAAGCGCCGGAAGACCTGGACATGGAAGACAA
CGACATCATTGAAGCCCACCGTGAACAGATTGGCGGCTCTGGAAGAGAACAAATAGGAGGGATGAGGAAA
GGTGAGGAACTGTTTACCGGCGTGGTCCCGATTCTGGTTGAACTGGATGGCGACGTTAACGGTCATAAGT
TTTCTGTTCGTGGTGAAGGCGAGGGTGACGCTACCAATGGCAAGCTCACGCTGAAGTTCATCTGCACCAC
CGGTAAGTTGCCAGTTCCGTGGCCGACCCTTGTAACTACGCTGACCTATGGTGTTCAATGTTTTGCGCGT
TATCCGGATCACATGAAACAACATGATTTCTTCAAGAGCGCAATGCCGGAAGGTTACGTGCAAGAGCGCA
CCATTAGCTTTAAGGACGATGGCACGTACAAGACCCGCGCTGAAGTGAAATTCGAGGGTGATACCTTAGT
CAATAGAATTGAACTGAAAGGTATCGACTTCAAAGAGGATGGAAACATTCTGGGTCACAAATTGGAGTAC
AACTTCAACAGCCATAATGTGTATATTACCGCGGACAAACAGAAAAACGGTATCAAAGCGAACTTCAAGA
TCCGTCATAACGTCGAGGACGGCAGCGTTCAGCTGGCGGACCACTACCAGCAGAATACCCCGATCGGCGA
CGGCCCTGTGCTGCTGCCGGACAACCACTATCTGTCCACCCAGTCCGTGTTGTCGAAAGACCCGAATGAA
AAACGTGATCACATGGTTTTGCTGGAATTTGTGACTGCCGCAGGCATCACGCACGGTATGGATGAGCTAT
ACAAGGGTTCGTAATGACTCGAGCACCACCACCACCACCACTGAGATCCGGCTGCTAACAAAGCCCGAAA
GGAAGCTGAGTTGGCTGCTGCCACCGCTGAGCAATAACTAGCATAACCCCTTGGGGCCTCTAAACGGGTC
TTGAGGGGTTTTTTGCTGAAAGGAGGAACTATATCCGGATTGGCGAATGGG
[124 nt withheld, positions 3132-3255]
C
[91 nt withheld, positions 3257-3347]
A
[49 nt withheld, positions 3349-3397]
CCTTTGACGTTGGAGTCCACGTTCTTT
[37 nt withheld, positions 3425-3461]
ACCCTATCTCGGTCTATTCTTTTGATTTATAAGGGATTTTGCCGATTTCGGCCTATTGGTTAAAAAATGA
GCTGATTTAACAAAAATTTAACGCGAATTTTAACAAAATATTAACGCTTACAATTTAGGTGGCACTTTTC
GGGGAAATGTGCGCGGAACCCCTATTTGTTTATTTTTCTAAATACATTCAAATATGTATCCGCTCATGAA
TTAATTCTTAGAAAAACTCATCGAGCATCAAATGAAACTGCAATTTATTCATATCAGGATTATCAATACC
ATATTTTTGAAAAAGCCGTTTCTGTAATGAAGGAGAAAACTCACCGAGGCAGTTCCATAGGATGGCAAGA
TCCTGGTATCGGTCTGCGATTCCGACTCGTCCAACATCAATACAACCTATTAATTTCCCCTCGTCAAAAA
TAAGGTTATCAAGTGAGAAATCACCATGAGTGACGACTGAATCCGGTGAGAATGGCAAAAGTTTATGCAT
TTCTTTCCAGACTTGTTCAACAGGCCAGCCATTACGCTCGTCATCAAAATCACTCGCATCAACCAAACCG
TTATTCATTCGTGATTGCGCCTGAGCGAGACGAAATACGCGATCGCTGTTAAAAGGACAATTACAAACAG
GAATCGAATGCAACCGGCGCAGGAACACTGCCAGCGCATCAACAATATTTTCACCTGAATCAGGATATTC
TTCTAATACCTGGAATGCTGTTTTCCCGGGGATCGCAGTGGTGAGTAACCATGCATCATCAGGAGTACGG
ATAAAATGCTTGATGGTCGGAAGAGGCATAAATTCCGTCAGCCAGTTTAGTCTGACCATCTCATCTGTAA
CATCATTGGCAACGCTACCTTTGCCATGTTTCAGAAACAACTCTGGCGCATCGGGCTTCCCATACAATCG
ATAGATTGTCGCACCTGATTGCCCGACATTATCGCGAGCCCATTTATACCCATATAAATCAGCATCCATG
TTGGAATTTAATCGCGGCCTAGAGCAAGACGTTTCCCGTTGAATATGGCTCATAACACCCCTTGTATTAC
TGTTTATGTAAGCAGACAGTTTTATTGTTCATGACCAAAATCCCTTAACGTGAGTTTTCGTTCCACTGAG
CGTCAGACCCCGTAGAAAAGATCAAAGGATCTTCTTGAGATCCTTTTTTTCTGCGCGTAATCTGCTGCTT
GCAAACAAAAAAACCACCGCTACCAGCGGTGGTTTGTTTGCCGGATCAAGAGCTACCAACTCTTTTTCCG
AAGGTAACTGGCTTCAGCAGAGCGCAGATACCAAATACTGTCCTTCTAGTGTAGCCGTAGTTAGGCCACC
ACTTCAAGAACTCTGTAGCACCGCCTACATACCTCGCTCTGCTAATCCTGTTACCAGTGGCTGCTGCCAG
TGGCGATAAGTCGTGTCTTACCGGGTTGGACTCAAGACGATAGTTACCGGATAAGGCGCAGCGGTCGGGC
TGAACGGGGGGTTCGTGCACACAGCCCAGCTTGGAGCGAACGACCTACACCGAACTGAGATACCTACAGC
GTGAGCTATGAGAAAGCGCCACGCTTCCCGAAGGGAGAAAGGCGGACAGGTATCCGGTAAGCGGCAGGGT
CGGAACAGGAGAGCGCACGAGGGAGCTTCCAGGGGGAAACGCCTGGTATCTTTATAGTCCTGTCGGGTTT
CGCCACCTCTGACTTGAGCGTCGATTTTTGTGATGCTCGTCAGGGGGGCGGAGCCTATGGAAAAACGCCA
GCAACGCGGCCTTTTTACGGTTCCTGGCCTTTTGCTGGCCTTTTGCTCACATGTTCTTTCCTGCGTTATC
CCCTGATTCTGTGGATAACCGTATTACCGCCTTTGAGTGAGCTGATACCGCTCGCCGCAGCCGAACGACC
GAGCGCAGCGAGTCAGTGAGCGAGGAAGCGGAAGAGCGCCTGATGCGGTATTTTCTCCTTACGCATCTGT
GCGGTATTTCACACCGCAATGGTGCACTCTCAGTACAATCTGCTCTGATGCCGCATAGTTAAGCCAGTAT
ACACTCCGCTATCGCTACGTGACTGGGTCATGGCTGCGCCCCGACACCCGCCAACACCCGCTGACGCGCC
CTGACGGGCTTGTCTGCTCCCGGCATCCGCTTACAGACAAGCTGTGACCGTCTCCGGGAGCTGCATGTGT
CAGAGGTTTTCACCGTCATCACCGAAACGCGCGAGGCAGCTGCGGTAAAGCTCATCAGCGTGGTCGTGAA
GCGATTCACAGATGTCTGCCTGTTCATCCGCGTCCAGCTCGTTGAGTTTCTCCAGAAGCGTTAATGTCTG
GCTTCTGATAAAGCGGGCCATGTTAAGGGCGGTTTTTTCCTGTTTGGTCACTGATGCCTCCGTGTAAGGG
GGATTTCTGTTCATGGGGGTAATGATACCGATGAAACGAGAGAGGATGCTCACGATACGGGTTACTGATG
ATGAACATGCCCGGTTACTGGAACGTTGTGAGGGTAAACAACTGGCGGTATGGATGCGGCGGGACCAGAG
AAAAATCACTCAGGGTCAATGCCAGCGCTTCGTTAATACAGATGTAGGTGTTCCACAGGGTAGCCAGCAG
CATCCTGCGATGCAGATCCGGAACATAATGGTGCAGGGCGCTGACTTCCGCGTTTCCAGACTTTACGAAA
CACGGAAACCGAAGACCATTCATGTTGTTGCTCAGGTCGCAGACGTTTTGCAGCAGCAGTCGCTTCACGT
TCGCTCGCGTATCGGTGATTCATTCTGCTAACCAGTAAGGCAACCCCGCCAGCCTAGCCGGGTCCTCAAC
GACAGGAGCACGATCATGCGCACCCGTGGGGCCGCCATGCCGGCGATAATGGCCTGCTTCTCGCCGAA
Features (pLannotate 1.2.2; 21 found; start..end, strand, type, name):
    268..289     -  protein_bind   CAP binding site: CAP binding activates transcription in the presence of cAMP. E. coli catabolite activator protein
    302..1384    -  CDS            lacI: lac repressor; lacI; The lac repressor binds to the lac operator to inhibit transcription in E. coli. This inhibition can be relieved by adding lactose or isopropyl-β-D-thiogalactopyranoside (IPTG).
   1385..1462    -  promoter       lacI promoter: lacI
   1470..1749    -  CDS            TcR (fragment): tetracycline efflux protein; tet; confers resistance to tetracycline
   1775..1793    +  promoter       T7 promoter: promoter for bacteriophage T7 RNA polymerase
   1794..1818    +  protein_bind   lac operator: The lac repressor binds to the lac operator to inhibit transcription in E. coli. This inhibition can be relieved by adding lactose or isopropyl-β-D-thiogalactopyranoside (IPTG). lac repressor encoded by lacI
   1833..1855    +  RBS            RBS: efficient ribosome binding site from bacteriophage T7 gene 10 (Olins and Rangwala, 1989)
   1887..1906    +  CDS            7xHis (fragment): 6xHis affinity tag
   1914..2210    +  CDS            SMT3: SMT3_YEAST - Experimental evidence at protein level: Swiss-Prot protein existence level 1. Not known; suppressor of MIF2 mutations. From Saccharomyces cerevisiae (strain ATCC 204508 / S288c) (Baker's yeast).
   2232..2945    +  CDS            Superfolder GFP: Superfolder GFP is a basic (constitutively fluorescent) green fluorescent protein published in 2005, derived from Aequorea victoria. It is reported to be a very rapidly-maturing weak dimer.
   2964..2981    +  CDS            9xHis (fragment): 9xHis affinity tag
   2991..3040    +  CDS            SET1 (fragment): solubility-enhancement tag derived from T7 phage gene 10B
   3048..3095    +  terminator     T7 terminator: transcription terminator for bacteriophage T7 RNA polymerase
   3132..3560    +  rep_origin     f1 ori (sequence partly withheld): f1 bacteriophage origin of replication; arrow indicates direction of (+) strand synthesis
   3613..3670    +  promoter       AmpR promoter (fragment): bla
   3679..4494    -  CDS            KanR: aminoglycoside phosphotransferase; aph(3')-Ia; confers resistance to kanamycin in bacteria or G418 (Geneticin®) in eukaryotes
   4616..5204    +  rep_origin     ori: high-copy-number ColE1/pMB1/pBR322/pUC origin of replication
   5390..5529    -  misc_feature   bom: basis of mobility region from pBR322
   5631..5822    -  CDS            rop: Rop protein, which maintains plasmids at low copy number; rop
   5839..6219    +  CDS            YPB1_ECOLX: Protein predicted: Swiss-Prot protein existence level 4. From Escherichia coli.
   6291..253     -  CDS            TcR (fragment) (across the origin): tetracycline efflux protein; tet; confers resistance to tetracycline
