[The description below was written by a language model from this plasmid's Addgene catalogue record and pLannotate feature annotations shown in this document.]
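Description:
pAIP4_9C74 is a bacterial expression plasmid built on the pET29b backbone for producing 9C74, a variant of superfolder GFP (derived from Aequorea victoria GFP), in Escherichia coli. It is propagated through a ColE1/pBR322-type origin and selected with kanamycin via an aminoglycoside phosphotransferase gene. The catalogue lists it as high copy, although the annotated backbone retains the rop gene and bom region typical of pET vectors, along with an f1 origin and leftover fragments of a tetracycline resistance gene that are backbone remnants rather than functional markers.

Expression follows the standard pET arrangement. A T7 promoter is followed directly by a lac operator and the phage T7 gene 10 ribosome binding site, and a plasmid-borne lacI gene supplies repressor. Transcription therefore depends on a host providing T7 RNA polymerase and is induced with IPTG, ending at the T7 terminator. The open reading frame begins with an N-terminal polyhistidine tag (10xHis according to the record) fused to yeast Smt3, the SUMO homologue, followed by the roughly 730 bp GFP variant. The insert was made from synthetic DNA and placed by Golden Gate assembly, with both BsaI sites destroyed. The Smt3 domain is commonly used to aid solubility and as a recognition module for SUMO-specific protease, which can release the target protein from the tag. A histidine-tag fragment is also annotated downstream of the GFP coding region, but the record does not say whether it is translated as part of the product.

The associated work concerns high-throughput protein purification using protease elution, which is consistent with capturing the fusion on an affinity resin through its His tag and recovering the fluorescent protein by cleavage.
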