Addgene plasmid #234238: pAIP4_9C74
Purpose: Heterologous protein expression of variant of super folded GFP in Escherichia coli
Depositing lab: Christopher Bahl. Depositing organization: AI Proteins. Publication: Facile, high-throughput protein purification enabled by high-efficiency protease elution. Cárcamo Noriega EN, Truebridge IS, Teets FD 3rd, Bowman JW 3rd, Rodriguez N, Howard TA, Bahl CD. Protein Sci. 2026 Sep;35(9):e70746. doi: 10.1002/pro.70746. PubMed 42555168.
Backbone
  Vector backbone: pET29b
  Backbone size w/o insert (bp): 5679
  Vector type: Bacterial Expression
Growth in bacteria
  Bacterial resistance: Kanamycin, 50 μg/mL
  Growth temperature: 37°C
  Growth strain: DH10B
  Copy number: High Copy
Gene/Insert
  Gene/Insert name: 9C74 (alt names: super folder GFP; variant of super folded Green fluorescent protein)
  Species: Aequorea victoria
  Insert size (bp): 732
  Promoter: T7
  Tag / fusion protein: 10x HisTag-Smt3 (N terminal on backbone)
  Cloning method: Golden Gate
  Sequencing primers: 5′ T7-promoter; 3′ T7-Term
Resource information
  A portion of this plasmid was derived from a plasmid made by: Synthetic DNA
Terms and licenses: Academic/Nonprofit Terms; Industry Terms
Depositor comments: 5' cloning site: BsaI (destroyed), 3' cloning site: BsaI (destroyed)
How to cite: pAIP4_9C74 was a gift from Christopher Bahl (Addgene plasmid # 234238 ; http://n2t.net/addgene:234238 ; RRID:Addgene_234238)
